>Addgene plasmid #113383 | QSOX1-Tol2 | addgene partial sequence | sequence record 223681 | Addgene Partial NGS Result
AAAAAAAACTATCAGTAAAACAAAATACTTAATGTACTTACCTCAATATGCTTCCTTAGGTTTGATGGCG
AACTTTTGAAGGCCGATATTTCTTTATTAAGCGGGAGACAGAGGACACATTTCATCTTGAATGAATCTTT
ATTTACACCACTTAAAGAAAAGAATTCGCGAAGATACGGCCACGGGTGCTCTTGATCCTGTGGCTGATTT
TGGACTGTGCTGCTCGCAGCTGCTGATGAATCACATACTTCCTCCATTTTCTTCCACTGATTGACTGTTA
TAATTTCCCTAATTTCCAGGTCAAGGTGCTGTGCATTGTGGTAATAGATGTGACATGACGTCACTTCCAA
AGGACCAATGAACATGTCTGACCAATTTCATATAATGTGAAAACGATTTTCATAGGCAGAATAAATAACA
TTTAAATTAAACTGGGCATCAGCGCAATTCAATTGGTTTGGTAATAGCAAGGGAAAATAGAATGAAGTGA
TCTCCAAAAAATAAGTACTTTTTGACTGTAAATAAAATTGTAAGGAGTAAAAAGTACTTTTTTTTCTAAA
AAAATGTAATTAAGTAAAAGTAAAAGTATTGATTTTTAATTGTACTCAAGTAAAGTAAAAATCCCCAAAA
ATAATACTTAAGTACAGTAATCAAGTAAAATTACTCAAGTACTTTACACCTCTGGGCCCAATTCGCCCTA
TAGTGAGTCGTATTACAATTCACTGGCCGTCGTTTTACAACGTCGTGACTGGGAAAACCCTGGCGTTACC
CAACTTAATCGCCTTGCAGCACATCCCCCTTTCGCCAGCTGGCGTAATAGCGAAGAGGCCCGCACCGATC
GCCCTTCCCAACAGTTGCGCAGCCTGAATGGCGAATGG
[124 nt withheld, positions 879-1002]
C
[91 nt withheld, positions 1004-1094]
A
[49 nt withheld, positions 1096-1144]
CCTTTGACGTTGGAGTCCACGTTCTTT
[37 nt withheld, positions 1172-1208]
ACCCTATCTCGGTCTATTCTTTTGATTTATAAGGGATTTTGCCGATTTCGGCCTATTGGTTAAAAAATGA
GCTGATTTAACAAAAATTTAACGCGAATTTTAACAAAATATTAACGCTTACAATTTCCTGATGCGGTATT
TTCTCCTTACGCATCTGTGCGGTATTTCACACCGCATCAGGTGGCACTTTTCGGGGAAATGTGCGCGGAA
CCCCTATTTGTTTATTTTTCTAAATACATTCAAATATGTATCCGCTCATGAGACAATAACCCTGATAAAT
GCTTCAATAATATTGAAAAAGGAAGAGTATGAGTATTCAACATTTCCGTGTCGCCCTTATTCCCTTTTTT
GCGGCATTTTGCCTTCCTGTTTTTGCTCACCCAGAAACGCTGGTGAAAGTAAAAGATGCTGAAGATCAGT
TGGGTGCACGAGTGGGTTACATCGAACTGGATCTCAACAGCGGTAAGATCCTTGAGAGTTTTCGCCCCGA
AGAACGTTTTCCAATGATGAGCACTTTTAAAGTTCTGCTATGTGGCGCGGTATTATCCCGTATTGACGCC
GGGCAAGAGCAACTCGGTCGCCGCATACACTATTCTCAGAATGACTTGGTTGAGTACTCACCAGTCACAG
AAAAGCATCTTACGGATGGCATGACAGTAAGAGAATTATGCAGTGCTGCCATAACCATGAGTGATAACAC
TGCGGCCAACTTACTTCTGACAACGATCGGAGGACCGAAGGAGCTAACCGCTTTTTTGCACAACATGGGG
GATCATGTAACTCGCCTTGATCGTTGGGAACCGGAGCTGAATGAAGCCATACCAAACGACGAGCGTGACA
CCACGATGCCTGTAGCAATGGCAACAACGTTGCGCAAACTATTAACTGGCGAACTACTTACTCTAGCTTC
CCGGCAACAATTAATAGACTGGATGGAGGCGGATAAAGTTGCAGGACCACTTCTGCGCTCGGCCCTTCCG
GCTGGCTGGTTTATTGCTGATAAATCTGGAGCCGGTGAGCGTGGGTCTCGCGGTATCATTGCAGCACTGG
GGCCAGATGGTAAGCCCTCCCGTATCGTAGTTATCTACACGACGGGGAGTCAGGCAACTATGGATGAACG
AAATAGACAGATCGCTGAGATAGGTGCCTCACTGATTAAGCATTGGTAACTGTCAGACCAAGTTTACTCA
TATATACTTTAGATTGATTTAAAACTTCATTTTTAATTTAAAAGGATCTAGGTGAAGATCCTTTTTGATA
ATCTCATGACCAAAATCCCTTAACGTGAGTTTTCGTTCCACTGAGCGTCAGACCCCGTAGAAAAGATCAA
AGGATCTTCTTGAGATCCTTTTTTTCTGCGCGTAATCTGCTGCTTGCAAACAAAAAAACCACCGCTACCA
GCGGTGGTTTGTTTGCCGGATCAAGAGCTACCAACTCTTTTTCCGAAGGTAACTGGCTTCAGCAGAGCGC
AGATACCAAATACTGTTCTTCTAGTGTAGCCGTAGTTAGGCCACCACTTCAAGAACTCTGTAGCACCGCC
TACATACCTCGCTCTGCTAATCCTGTTACCAGTGGCTGCTGCCAGTGGCGATAAGTCGTGTCTTACCGGG
TTGGACTCAAGACGATAGTTACCGGATAAGGCGCAGCGGTCGGGCTGAACGGGGGGTTCGTGCACACAGC
CCAGCTTGGAGCGAACGACCTACACCGAACTGAGATACCTACAGCGTGAGCTATGAGAAAGCGCCACGCT
TCCCGAAGGGAGAAAGGCGGACAGGTATCCGGTAAGCGGCAGGGTCGGAACAGGAGAGCGCACGAGGGAG
CTTCCAGGGGGAAACGCCTGGTATCTTTATAGTCCTGTCGGGTTTCGCCACCTCTGACTTGAGCGTCGAT
TTTTGTGATGCTCGTCAGGGGGGCGGAGCCTATGGAAAAACGCCAGCAACGCGGCCTTTTTACGGTTCCT
GGCCTTTTGCTGGCCTTTTGCTCACATGTTCTTTCCTGCGTTATCCCCTGATTCTGTGGATAACCGTATT
ACCGCCTTTGAGTGAGCTGATACCGCTCGCCGCAGCCGAACGACCGAGCGCAGCGAGTCAGTGAGCGAGG
AAGCGGAAGAGCGCCCAATACGCAAACCGCCTCTCCCCGCGCGTTGGCCGATTCATTAATGCAGCTGGCA
CGACAGGTTTCCCGACTGGAAAGCGGGCAGTGAGCGCAACGCAATTAATGTGAGTTAGCTCACTCATTAG
GCACCCCAGGCTTTACACTTTATGCTTCCGGCTCGTATGTTGTGTGGAATTGTGAGCGGATAACAATTTC
ACACAGGAAACAGCTATGACCATGATTACGCCAAGCTATTTAGGTGACACTATAGAATACTCAAGCTATG
CATCCAACGCGTTGGGAGCTCTCCCATATGGTCGAGCAGAGGTGTAAAAAGTACTCAAAAATTTTACTCA
AGTGAAAGTACAAGTACTTAGGGAAAATTTTACTCAATTAAAAGTAAAAGTATCTGGCTAGAATCTTACT
TGAGTAAAAGTAAAAAAGTACTCCATTAAAATTGTACTTGAGTATTAAGGAAGTAAAAGTAAAAGCAAGA
AAGAAAACTAGAGATTCTTGTTTAAGCTTTTAATCTCAAAAAACATTAAATGAAATGCATACAAGGTTTT
ATCCTGCTTTAGAACTGTTTGTATTTAATTATCAAACTATAAGACAGACAATCTAATGCCAGTACACGCT
ACTCAAAGTTGTAAAACCTCAGATTTAACTTCAGTAGAAGCTGATTCTCAAAATTGTTAGTGTCAAGCCT
AGCTCTTTTGGGGCTGAAAAGCAATCCTGCAGTCGACGTCGGCCATAGCGGCCGCGGAAGGTTGGTCTCG
CTTCATCTCTGTGTCCTGAGGTTTCTTGAGAAAGGTTGGTTGTGGGCCCGCAGAGGGCTGTGCTCATCCC
ACCCTGGGCTGTGTGAGTACTGCCCATGCTCTCTGCTGAGGACACCTGTATCTTGAGGCAGGAACAGAGA
CAGAGTGAAGGTCACAGGGAGAGAGAAGAATTTTGCAGCCATATTTGGCTGGCTTCAGGCATTTAATCTG
ACTGAATAGGGTTCATTTCTTCAGTGACTAGGGCAGTAGATTCTCTAGGCACCTGCTGCCCCGGGGCAGA
GCATGTGTTTCTGAGAACCTGGTTTATCCCCTTTCTATTCCAGAGCAGCTCCGGTTGTCTCACTGTATGT
TTTGGAAACTGGTTGTATCCAATTTAGACCTTCATTGCTATTCACTGGCTAATCAATCAGCAAATATTTG
TTGAGTGATAAGCATTGTTTGCATTGCAGTTGGGGAAATGAGCTACTCATAGAAGGAAAATTGGCAACTG
TTACAAAGCTGTGTTTGAAAAAGGCCAAAGGAGTGGTTCAGCCATTTCTTATGGGAACCCAGGGGAGGGG
AAAGTCACAGAGGGCTAATCTGATCCCCAGAGGCCTTCATGCCAGTAGTTATTTATTACACGCTTGCCTT
ATGCCAGCACTTTGCTAAGGGCCTTCACAGGCCATTATTATGACAATCCTTACCCGGGAAAATCGCGGAT
CCCCCAGTGACGTAGGAAGTCCATCCATTCACAGCGCTTCTATAAAGGCGCCAGCTGAGGCGCCTACTAC
TCCAACCGCGACTGCAGCGAGCAACTCCATGGTGAGCAAGGGCGAGGAGCTGTTCACCGGGGTGGTGCCC
ATCCTGGTCGAGCTGGACGGCGACGTAAACGGCCACAAGTTCAGCGTGTCCGGCGAGGGCGAGGGCGATG
CCACCTACGGCAAGCTGACCCTGAAGTTCATCTGCACCACCGGCAAGCTGCCCGTGCCCTGGCCCACCCT
CGTGACCACCCTGACCTACGGCGTGCAGTGCTTCAGCCGCTACCCCGACCACATGAAGCAGCACGACTTC
TTCAAGTCCGCCATGCCCGAAGGCTACGTCCAGGAGCGCACCATCTTCTTCAAGGACGACGGCAACTACA
AGACCCGCGCCGAGGTGAAGTTCGAGGGCGACACCCTGGTGAACCGCATCGAGCTGAAGGGCATCGACTT
CAAGGAGGACGGCAACATCCTGGGGCACAAGCTGGAGTACAACTACAACAGCCACAACGTCTATATCATG
GCCGACAAGCAGAAGAACGGCATCAAGGTGAACTTCAAGATCCGCCACAACATCGAGGACGGCAGCGTGC
AGCTCGCCGACCACTACCAGCAGAACACCCCCATCGGCGACGGCCCCGTGCTGCTGCCCGACAACCACTA
CCTGAGCACCCAGTCCGCCCTGAGCAAAGACCCCAACGAGAAGCGCGATCACATGGTCCTGCTGGAGTTC
GTGACCGCCGCCGGGATCACTCTCGGCATGGACGAGCTGTACAAGTAAAGCGGCCGCGACTCTAGATCAT
AATCAGCCATACCACATTTGTAGAGGTTTTACTTGCTTTAAAAAACCTCCCACACCTCCCCCTGAACCTG
AAACATAAAATGAATGCAATTGTTGTTGTTAACTTGTTTATTGCAGCTTATAATGGTTACAAATAAAGCA
ATAGCATCACAAATTTCACAAATAAAGCATTTTTTTCACTGCATTCTAGTTGTGGTTTGTCCAAACTCAT
CAATGTATCTTAAGGCGTAAATTGTAAGCGTTAATCCTACTACACATATAAAAGGCGCGCCATCAACGTC
AAAACATGCACACCCAAAAAA
