[The description below was written by a language model from this plasmid's Addgene catalogue record.]
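Description:
QSOX1-Tol2 is an enhancer-reporter plasmid built on a Tol2 reporter vector backbone. It is propagated in E. coli as a high-copy plasmid under ampicillin selection. Tol2 vectors generally carry the terminal arms of the Tol2 transposable element flanking a reporter cassette, so that when Tol2 transposase is supplied the flanked segment is excised and integrated into the host genome. This lets a candidate regulatory element be tested in a stably integrated, chromatin context rather than only from episomal DNA. The record does not include a feature table. It therefore does not state which reporter gene, minimal promoter, origin of replication or other backbone elements are present, and it does not name the intended host cell or organism.

The insert is a human genomic fragment designated QSOX1-enhancer. It was introduced by restriction enzyme cloning, though the cloning sites are not recorded. According to the stated purpose, the fragment is a candidate regulatory region lying within about 50 kb of the QSOX1 gene and contains a FOXA1 DIV motif. The associated work describes this as a compact DNA sequence signature on which the pioneer transcription factor FOXA1 dimerizes in a DNA-mediated manner. Placing the fragment in the reporter vector allows its ability to drive reporter expression to be measured. The construct is thus used to evaluate whether this DIV-containing element functions as an enhancer and how FOXA1 engagement of the motif contributes to regulation. The size and exact genomic coordinates of the insert are not given.
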