Addgene plasmid #113383: QSOX1-Tol2
Purpose: evaluate FOXA1 DIV motif enhancer activity near 50 kb of QSOX1 gene
Depositing lab: Ralf Jauch. Depositing organization: Guangzhou Institute of Biomedicine and Health (GIBH), Chinese Academy of Sciences. Publication: DNA-mediated dimerization on a compact sequence signature controls enhancer engagement and regulation by FOXA1. Wang X, Srivastava Y, Jankowski A, Malik V, Wei Y, Del Rosario RC, Cojocaru V, Prabhakar S, Jauch R. Nucleic Acids Res. 2018 Jun 20;46(11):5470-5486. doi: 10.1093/nar/gky259. PubMed 29669022.
Backbone
  Vector backbone: Tol2 reporter vector
  Vector type: Tol2 reporter
Growth in bacteria
  Bacterial resistance: Ampicillin, 100 μg/mL
  Growth temperature: 37°C
  Growth strain: DH5alpha
  Copy number: High Copy
Gene/Insert
  Gene/Insert name: QSOX1-enhancer
  Species: H. sapiens (human)
  Entrez Gene: QSOX1 (a.k.a. Q6, QSCN6)
  Cloning method: Restriction Enzyme; 5′ cloning site unknown (unknown if destroyed)
Terms and licenses: Academic/Nonprofit Terms; Industry Terms: Not Available to Industry
How to cite: QSOX1-Tol2 was a gift from Ralf Jauch (Addgene plasmid # 113383 ; http://n2t.net/addgene:113383 ; RRID:Addgene_113383)
